Addgene plasmid #58799: p(+)MV-NSE-FlagrP-3g_haP-F497A-3p
Purpose: Expresses recombinant measles virus with duplicated P gene. wt P gene and P-F497A gene are tagged with Flag and HA peptides and si1 (siGFP) and si2 (siP) target sequences, respectively.
Depositing lab: Branka Horvat. Depositing organization: INSERM U1111,Centre International de Recherche en Infectiologie (CIRI).
Backbone
  Vector backbone: p(+)MV-NSE-FlagP-M502-3p
  Modifications to backbone: Plasmid derived from p(+)MVNSe made in Roberto Cattaneo’s lab. p(+)MVNSe is derived from the original p(+)MV15894 plasmid described by Martin Billeter’s group in Radecke et al., EMBO J 14:5773 (1995) PMID:8846771. p(+)MV15894 contains the Edmonston molecular clone Genebank Z66517 with 13 point mutations including the “tag” AC>GA at positions 1818-9 of the genome, hence its acronym “Edm-tag” and a mutation in P gene resulting in 272Cyst>272Arg mutation into the V coding sequence that disable this protein. p(+)MVNSe is an elongated version of p(+)MV15894 containing the additional sequence CGTACGATGACGTCCTAG inserted just after nt 3368 to introduce unique restriction sites while preserving the genome length to compliance to the rule of six
Growth in bacteria
  Bacterial resistance: Ampicillin, 100 μg/mL
  Growth temperature: 30°C
  Growth strain: Top10
  Growth instructions: Transformed bacteria should never be stored at 4°C and should be kept growing at 30°C.
  Copy number: High Copy
Gene/Insert
  Gene/Insert name: Measles virus antigenome
  Species: measles virus
  Insert size (bp): 17784
  Promoter: T7
  Tag / fusion protein: Flag (N terminal on insert); Ha (C terminal on insert)
  Cloning method: Unknown
  Sequencing primers: 5′ AGGTGAACTccatgcGAAC; 3′ TCTCTGTCATTGTGGAACTT
Resource information
  A portion of this plasmid was derived from a plasmid made by: Original plasmid construct used as backbone was provided by Roberto Cattaneo and Martin Billeter.
Terms and licenses: Academic/Nonprofit Terms; Industry Terms: Not Available to Industry
Depositor comments: Unique AatII site noted in the Modifications to Backbone field was confirmed by restriction digest. Please see Notes from Addgene link to view results.
How to cite: p(+)MV-NSE-FlagrP-3g_haP-F497A-3p was a gift from Branka Horvat (Addgene plasmid # 58799 ; http://n2t.net/addgene:58799 ; RRID:Addgene_58799)
