[The description below was written by a language model from this plasmid's Addgene catalogue record and pLannotate feature annotations shown in this document.]
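Description:
p(+)MV-NSE-FlagrP-3g_haP-F497A-3p is a reverse-genetics plasmid carrying a full-length measles virus antigenome cDNA (about 17.8 kb in a roughly 20.8 kb plasmid) for rescue of recombinant virus. It descends from p(+)MVNSe, itself derived from the Edmonston "Edm-tag" molecular clone. That lineage carries a set of point mutations, including one in the P gene that disables the V protein, plus a short insertion that adds unique restriction sites while keeping the genome length compliant with the rule of six. The bacterial backbone is a high-copy pUC-type vector with a ColE1/pMB1 origin, an ampicillin resistance gene, f1 origin fragments and lac/lacZα remnants.

The record lists a T7 promoter driving the antigenome, although the feature table does not annotate it. Downstream of the viral sequence sit a hepatitis delta virus ribozyme, which cleaves the transcript to generate a precise 3′ end, and a T7 terminator. The annotated gene order is N, P/V, a second P/V, M, F, H and L, so the phosphoprotein gene is duplicated as an extra transcription unit. According to the record, the wild-type P copy is Flag-tagged and carries the si1 (siGFP) target sequence, while the second copy encodes the F497A mutant, is HA-tagged and carries the si2 (siP) target. The catalogue describes the HA tag as C-terminal on the insert, but the annotated HA fragment lies immediately upstream of the second P reading frame; the Flag tag and siRNA targets are not annotated.

This arrangement lets either P variant be distinguished by its epitope tag and silenced selectively by siRNA in infected cells, which would allow the function of the P-F497A mutant to be examined in the context of a replicating virus.
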