Features (pLannotate 1.2.2; 22 found; start..end, strand, type, name):
    108..1682    +  CDS            N: NCAP_MEASF - Also known as NP. Experimental evidence at protein level: Swiss-Prot protein existence level 1. Encapsidates the genome in a ratio of 1 N per 6 ribonucleotides, protecting it from nucleases. The nucleocapsid (NC) has a helical structure with either 12.35 or 11.64 N per turn, approximately 20 nm in diameter, with a hollow central cavity approximately 5 nm in diameter. The encapsidated genomic RNA is termed the NC and serves as template for transcription and replication. During replication, encapsidation by N is coupled to RNA synthesis and all replicative products are resistant to
   1834..3351    +  CDS            P/V: PHOSP_MEASE - Experimental evidence at protein level: Swiss-Prot protein existence level 1. Essential component of the RNA polymerase and the nascent chain assembly complex. Also required during RNA synthesis. From Measles virus (strain Edmonston) (MeV) (Subacute sclerose panencephalitis virus).
   3592..3618    +  CDS            3xHA (fragment): three tandem HA epitope tags
   3622..5139    +  CDS            P/V: PHOSP_MEASE - Experimental evidence at protein level: Swiss-Prot protein existence level 1. Essential component of the RNA polymerase and the nascent chain assembly complex. Also required during RNA synthesis. From Measles virus (strain Edmonston) (MeV) (Subacute sclerose panencephalitis virus).
   5328..6332    +  CDS            M: MATRX_MEASC - Experimental evidence at protein level: Swiss-Prot protein existence level 1. The M protein has a crucial role in virus assembly and interacts with the RNP complex as well as with the viral membrane. From Measles virus (strain Ichinose-B95a) (MeV) (Subacute sclerose panencephalitis virus).
   7348..8997    +  CDS            F: FUS_MEASC - Experimental evidence at protein level: Swiss-Prot protein existence level 1. Class I viral fusion protein. Under the current model, the protein has at least 3 conformational states: pre-fusion native state, pre-hairpin intermediate state, and post-fusion hairpin state. During viral and plasma cell membrane fusion, the heptad repeat (HR) regions assume a trimer-of-hairpins structure, positioning the fusion peptide in close proximity to the C-terminal region of the ectodomain. The formation of this structure appears to drive apposition and subsequent fusion of viral and plasma cell
   9161..11011   +  CDS            H: HEMA_MEASE - Experimental evidence at protein level: Swiss-Prot protein existence level 1. Attaches the virus to cell receptors and thereby initiating infection. Binding of H protein to the receptor induces a conformational change that allows the F protein to trigger virion/cell membranes fusion. May use human CD46 and/or SLAMF1 as receptors for viral entry into the cell. The high degree of interaction between H and MCP/CD46 results in down-regulation of the latter from the surface of infected cells, rendering them more sensitive to c3b-mediated complement lysis. From Measles virus (strain Edm
  11124..17672   +  CDS            L: L_MEASE - Experimental evidence at transcript level: Swiss-Prot protein existence level 2. RNA-directed RNA polymerase that catalyzes the replication of viral genomic RNA. The template is composed of the viral RNA tightly encapsidated by the nucleoprotein (N). The replicase mode is dependent on intracellular N protein concentration. In this mode, the polymerase replicates the whole viral genome without recognizing transcriptional signals, and the replicated genome is not caped or polyadenylated. From Measles virus (strain Edmonston) (MeV) (Subacute sclerose panencephalitis virus).
  17782..17870   +  ncRNA          HDV ribozyme: Accession: RF00094 - Hepatitis delta virus ribozyme
  17881..17930   +  CDS            SET1 (fragment): solubility-enhancement tag derived from T7 phage gene 10B
  17938..17985   +  terminator     T7 terminator: transcription terminator for bacteriophage T7 RNA polymerase
  18038..18056   -  promoter       T3 promoter: promoter for bacteriophage T3 RNA polymerase
  18099..18121   -  protein_bind   lac operator (fragment): The lac repressor binds to the lac operator to inhibit transcription in E. coli. This inhibition can be relieved by adding lactose or isopropyl-β-D-thiogalactopyranoside (IPTG). lac repressor encoded by lacI
  18125..18155   -  promoter       lac promoter: promoter for the E. coli lac operon
  18170..18191   -  protein_bind   CAP binding site: CAP binding activates transcription in the presence of cAMP. E. coli catabolite activator protein
  18204..18296   -  CDS            lacI (fragment): lac repressor; lacI; The lac repressor binds to the lac operator to inhibit transcription in E. coli. This inhibition can be relieved by adding lactose or isopropyl-β-D-thiogalactopyranoside (IPTG).
  18479..19067   -  rep_origin     ori: high-copy-number ColE1/pMB1/pBR322/pUC origin of replication
  19238..20098   -  CDS            AmpR: β-lactamase; bla; confers resistance to ampicillin, carbenicillin, and related antibiotics
  20099..20203   -  promoter       AmpR promoter: bla
  20229..20559   -  rep_origin     f1 ori (fragment) (sequence partly withheld): f1 bacteriophage origin of replication; arrow indicates direction of (+) strand synthesis
  20571..20650   -  rep_origin     f1 ori (fragment) (sequence withheld): f1 bacteriophage origin of replication; arrow indicates direction of (+) strand synthesis
  20655..20812   -  CDS            lacZα (fragment): LacZα fragment of β-galactosidase; lacZ fragment
>Addgene plasmid #58799 | p(+)MV-NSE-FlagrP-3g_haP-F497A-3p | depositor full sequence | sequence record 91094 | p(+)MV-NSE-FlagrP-3g_haP-F497A-3p sequence 20831 bps
ACCAAACAAAGTTGGGTAAGGATAGTTCAATCAATGATCATCTTCTAGTGCACTTAGGATTCAAGATCCT
ATTATCAGGGACAAGAGCAGGATTAGGGATATCCGAGATGGCCACACTTTTAAGGAGCTTAGCATTGTTC
AAAAGAAACAAGGACAAACCACCCATTACATCAGGATCCGGTGGAGCCATCAGAGGAATCAAACACATTA
TTATAGTACCAATCCCTGGAGATTCCTCAATTACCACTCGATCCAGACTTCTGGACCGGTTGGTCAGGTT
AATTGGAAACCCGGATGTGAGCGGGCCCAAACTAACAGGGGCACTAATAGGTATATTATCCTTATTTGTG
GAGTCTCCAGGTCAATTGATTCAGAGGATCACCGATGACCCTGACGTTAGCATAAGGCTGTTAGAGGTTG
TCCAGAGTGACCAGTCACAATCTGGCCTTACCTTCGCATCAAGAGGTACCAACATGGAGGATGAGGCGGA
CCAATACTTTTCACATGATGATCCAATTAGTAGTGATCAATCCAGGTTCGGATGGTTCGAGAACAAGGAA
ATCTCAGATATTGAAGTGCAAGACCCTGAGGGATTCAACATGATTCTGGGTACCATCCTAGCCCAAATTT
GGGTCTTGCTCGCAAAGGCGGTTACGGCCCCAGACACGGCAGCTGATTCGGAGCTAAGAAGGTGGATAAA
GTACACCCAACAAAGAAGGGTAGTTGGTGAATTTAGATTGGAGAGAAAATGGTTGGATGTGGTGAGGAAC
AGGATTGCCGAGGACCTCTCCTTACGCCGATTCATGGTCGCTCTAATCCTGGATATCAAGAGAACACCCG
GAAACAAACCCAGGATTGCTGAAATGATATGTGACATTGATACATATATCGTAGAGGCAGGATTAGCCAG
TTTTATCCTGACTATTAAGTTTGGGATAGAAACTATGTATCCTGCTCTTGGACTGCATGAATTTGCTGGT
GAGTTATCCACACTTGAGTCCTTGATGAACCTTTACCAGCAAATGGGGGAAACTGCACCCTACATGGTAA
TCCTGGAGAACTCAATTCAGAACAAGTTCAGTGCAGGATCATACCCTCTGCTCTGGAGCTATGCCATGGG
AGTAGGAGTGGAACTTGAAAACTCCATGGGAGGTTTGAACTTTGGCCGATCTTACTTTGATCCAGCATAT
TTTAGATTAGGGCAAGAGATGGTAAGGAGGTCAGCTGGAAAGGTCAGTTCCACATTGGCATCTGAACTCG
GTATCACTGCCGAGGATGCAAGGCTTGTTTCAGAGATTGCAATGCATACTACTGAGGACAAGATCAGTAG
AGCGGTTGGACCCAGACAAGCCCAAGTATCATTTCTACACGGTGATCAAAGTGAGAATGAGCTACCGAGA
TTGGGGGGCAAGGAAGATAGGAGGGTCAAACAGAGTCGAGGAGAAGCCAGGGAGAGCTACAGAGAAACCG
GGCCCAGCAGAGCAAGTGATGCGAGAGCTGCCCATCTTCCAACCGGCACACCCCTAGACATTGACACTGC
ATCGGAGTCCAGCCAAGATCCGCAGGACAGTCGAAGGTCAGCTGACGCCCTGCTTAGGCTGCAAGCCATG
GCAGGAATCTCGGAAGAACAAGGCTCAGACACGGACACCCCTATAGTGTACAATGACAGAAATCTTCTAG
ACTAGGTGCGAGAGGCCGAGGACCAGAACAACATCCGCCTACCCTCCATCATTGTTATAAAAAACTTAGG
AACCAGGTCCACACAGCCGCCAGCCCATCAACCATCCACTCCCACGATTGGAGCAGATGGATTATAAGGA
TGACGATGACAAAGCAGAAGAGCAGGCACGCCATGTCAAAAACGGACTGGAATGCATCCGGGCTCTCAAG
GCCGAGCCCATCGGCTCACTGGCCATCGAGGAAGCTATGGCAGCATGGTCAGAAATATCAGACAACCCAG
GACAGGAGCGAGCCACCTGCAGGGAAGAGAAGGCAGGCAGTTCGGGTCTCAGCAAACCATGCCTCTCAGC
AATTGGATCAACTGAAGGCGGTGCACCTCGCATCCGCGGTCAGGGACCTGGAGAGAGCGATGACGACGCT
GAAACTTTGGGAATCCCCCCAAGAAATCTCCAGGCATCAAGCACTGGGCTACAGTGTCATTATGTTTATG
ATCACAGCGGTGAAGCGGTTAAGGGAATCCAAGATGCTGACTCTATCATGGTTCAATCAGGCCTTGATGG
TGATAGCACCCTCTCAGGAGGAGACAATGAATCTGAAAACAGCGATGTGGATATTGGCGAACCTGATACC
GAGGGATATGCTATCACTGACCGGGGATCTGCTCCCATCTCTATGGGGTTCAGGGCTTCTGATGTTGAAA
CTGCAGAAGGAGGGGAGATCCACGAGCTCCTGAGACTCCAATCCAGAGGCAACAACTTTCCGAAGCTTGG
GAAAACTCTCAATGTTCCTCCGCCCCCGGACCCCGGTAGGGCCAGCACTTCCGGGACACCCATTAAAAAG
GGCACAGACGCGAGATTAGCCTCATTTGGAACGGAGATCGCGTCTTCATTGACAGGTGGTGCAACCCAAT
GTGCTCGAAAGTCACCCTCGGAACCATCAGGGCCAGGTGCACCTGCGGGGAACGTCCCCGAGTGTGTGAG
CAATGCCGCACTGATACAGGAGTGGACACCCGAATCTGGCACCACAATCTCCCCGAGATCCCAGAATAAT
GAAGAAGGGGGAGACCATTATGATGATGAGCTGTTCTCTGATGTCCAAGATATTAAAACAGCCTTGGCCA
AAATACACGAGGATAATCAGAAGATAATCTCCAAGCTAGAATCACTGCTGTTATTGAAGGGAGAAGTTGA
GTCAATTAAGAAGCAGATCAACAGGCAAAATATCAGCATATCCACCCTGGAAGGCCACCTTAGCTCAATC
ATGATCGCCATTCCTGGACTTGGGAAGGATCCCAACGACCCCACTGCAGATGTCGAAATCAATCCCGACT
TGAAACCCATCATAGGCAGAGATTCAGGCCGAGCACTGGCCGAAGTTCTCAAGAAACCCGTTGCCAGCCG
ACAACTCCAAGGAATGACAAATGGACGGACCAGTTCCAGAGGACAGCTGCTGAAGGAATTTCAGCTAAAG
CCGATCGGGAAAAAGATGAGCTCAGCCGTCGGGTTTGTTCCTGACACCGGCCCTGCATCACGCAGTGTAA
TCCGCTCCATTATAAAATCCAGCCGGCTAGAGGAGGATCGGAAGCGTTACCTGATGACTCTCCTTGATGA
TATCAAAGGAGCCAATGATCTTGCCAAGTTCCACCAGATGCTGGTGAAGATAATAATGAAGTAGCTACAG
CTCAACTTACCTGCCAACCGAACGGCATCAAGGTGAACTCCATGCGAACGGCATCAAGGTGAACTCAGTC
GGAACGGCATCAAGGTGAACTACCCAACTAGCGTACGGTGCGAGAGGCCGAGGACCAGAACAACATCCGC
CTACCCTCCATCATTGTTATAAAAAACTTAGGAACCAGGTCCACACAGCCGCCAGCCCATCAACCATCCA
CTCCCACGATTGGAGCAGATGTACCCATACGATGTTCCAGATTACGCTGGAGCAGAAGAGCAGGCACGCC
ATGTCAAAAACGGACTGGAATGCATCCGGGCTCTCAAGGCCGAGCCCATCGGCTCACTGGCCATCGAGGA
AGCTATGGCAGCATGGTCAGAAATATCAGACAACCCAGGACAGGAGCGAGCCACCTGCAGGGAAGAGAAG
GCAGGCAGTTCGGGTCTCAGCAAACCATGCCTCTCAGCAATTGGATCAACTGAAGGCGGTGCACCTCGCA
TCCGCGGTCAGGGACCTGGAGAGAGCGATGACGACGCTGAAACTTTGGGAATCCCCCCAAGAAATCTCCA
GGCATCAAGCACTGGGCTACAGTGTCATTATGTTTATGATCACAGCGGTGAAGCGGTTAAGGGAATCCAA
GATGCTGACTCTATCATGGTTCAATCAGGCCTTGATGGTGATAGCACCCTCTCAGGAGGAGACAATGAAT
CTGAAAACAGCGATGTGGATATTGGCGAACCTGATACCGAGGGATATGCTATCACTGACCGGGGATCTGC
TCCCATCTCTATGGGGTTCAGGGCTTCTGATGTTGAAACTGCAGAAGGAGGGGAGATCCACGAGCTCCTG
AGACTCCAATCCAGAGGCAACAACTTTCCGAAGCTTGGGAAAACTCTCAATGTTCCTCCGCCCCCGGACC
CCGGTAGGGCCAGCACTTCCGGGACACCCATTAAAAAGGGCACAGACGCGAGATTAGCCTCATTTGGAAC
GGAGATCGCGTCTTCATTGACAGGTGGTGCAACCCAATGTGCTCGAAAGTCACCCTCGGAACCATCAGGG
CCAGGTGCACCTGCGGGGAACGTCCCCGAGTGTGTGAGCAATGCCGCACTGATACAGGAGTGGACACCCG
AATCTGGCACCACAATCTCCCCGAGATCCCAGAATAATGAAGAAGGGGGAGACCATTATGATGATGAGCT
GTTCTCTGATGTCCAAGATATTAAAACAGCCTTGGCCAAAATACACGAGGATAATCAGAAGATAATCTCC
AAGCTAGAATCACTGCTGTTATTGAAGGGAGAAGTTGAGTCAATTAAGAAGCAGATCAACAGGCAAAATA
TCAGCATATCCACCCTGGAAGGACACCTCTCAAGCATCATGATCGCCATTCCTGGACTTGGGAAGGATCC
CAACGACCCCACTGCAGATGTCGAAATCAATCCCGACTTGAAACCCATCATAGGCAGAGATTCAGGCCGA
GCACTGGCCGAAGTTCTCAAGAAACCCGTTGCCTCGCGACAACTCCAAGGAATGACAAATGGACGGACCA
GTTCCAGAGGACAGCTGCTGAAGGAATTTCAGCTAAAGCCGATCGGGAAAAAGATGAGCTCAGCCGTCGG
GTTTGTTCCTGACACCGGCCCTGCATCACGCAGTGTAATCCGCTCCATTATAAAATCCAGCCGGCTAGAG
GAGGATCGGAAGCGTTACCTGATGACTCTCCTTGATGATATCAAAGGAGCCAATGATCTTGCCAAGGCCC
ACCAGATGCTGATGAAGATAATAATGAAGTAGCTACAGCTCAACTTACCTGCCAACCGGACACCTCTCAA
GCATCATCCATGCGGACACCTCTCAAGCATCATCAGTCGGGACACCTCTCAAGCATCATACCCAACTAGC
GTACCATGACGTCCTAGTACAACCTAAATCCATTATAAAAAACTTAGGAGCAAAGTGATTGCCTCCCAAG
TTCCACAATGACAGAGATCTACGACTTCGACAAGTCGGCATGGGACATCAAAGGGTCGATCGCTCCGATA
CAACCCACCACCTACAGTGATGGCAGGCTGGTGCCCCAGGTCAGAGTCATAGATCCTGGTCTAGGCGACA
GGAAGGATGAATGCTTTATGTACATGTTTCTGCTGGGGGTTGTTGAGGACAGCGATTCCCTAGGGCCTCC
AATCGGGCGAGCATTTGGGTCCCTGCCCTTAGGTGTTGGCAGATCCACAGCAAAGCCCGAAAAACTCCTC
AAAGAGGCCACTGAGCTTGACATAGTTGTTAGACGTACAGCAGGGCTCAATGAAAAACTGGTGTTCTACA
ACAACACCCCACTAACTCTCCTCACACCTTGGAGAAAGGTCCTAACAACAGGGAGTGTCTTCAACGCAAA
CCAAGTGTGCAATGCGGTTAATCTGATACCGCTCGATACCCCGCAGAGGTTCCGTGTTGTTTATATGAGC
ATCACCCGTCTTTCGGATAACGGGTATTACACCGTTCCTGGAAGAATGCTGGAATTCAGATCGGTCAATG
CAGTGGCCTTCAACCTGCTGGTGACCCTTAGGATTGACAAGGCGATAGGCCCTGGGAAGATCATCGACAA
TACAGAGCAACTTCCTGAGGCAACATTTATGGTCCACATCGGGAACTTCAGGAGAAAGAAGAGTGAAGTC
TACTCTGCCGATTATTGCAAAATGAAAATCGAAAAGATGGGCCTGGTTTTTGCACTTGGTGGGATAGGGG
GCACCAGTCTTCACATTAGAAGCACAGGCAAAATGAGCAAGACTCTCCATGCACAACTCGGGTTCAAGAA
GACCTTATGTTACCCGCTGATGGATATCAATGAAGACCTTAATCGATTACTCTGGAGGAGCAGATGCAAG
ATAGTAAGAATCCAGGCAGTTTTGCAGCCATCAGTTCCTCAAGAATTCCGCATTTACGACGACGTGATCA
TAAATGATGACCAAGGACTATTCAAAGTTCTGTAGACCGTAGTGCCCAGCAATGCCCGAAAACGACCCCC
CTCACAATGACAGCCAGAAGGCCCGGACAAAAAAGCCCCCTCCGAAAGACTCCACGGACCAAGCGAGAGG
CCAGCCAGCAGCCGACGGCAAGCGCGAACACCAGGCGGCCCCAGCACAGAACAGCCCTGACACAAGGCCA
CCACCAGCCACCCCAATCTGCATCCTCCTCGTGGGACCCCCGAGGACCAACCCCCAAGGCTGCCCCCGAT
CCAAACCACCAACCGCATCCCCACCACCCCCGGGAAAGAAACCCCCAGCAATTGGAAGGCCCCTCCCCCT
CTTCCTCAACACAAGAACTCCACAACCGAACCGCACAAGCGACCGAGGTGACCCAACCGCAGGCATCCGA
CTCCCTAGACAGATCCTCTCTCCCCGGCAAACTAAACAAAACTTAGGGCCAAGGAACATACACACCCAAC
AGAACCCAGACCCCGGCCCACGGCGCCGCGCCCCCAACCCCCGACAACCAGAGGGAGCCCCCAACCAATC
CCGCCGGCTCCCCCGGTGCCCACAGGCAGGGACACCAACCCCCGAACAGACCCAGCACCCAACCATCGAC
AATCCAAGACGGGGGGGCCCCCCCAAAAAAAGGCCCCCAGGGGCCGACAGCCAGCACCGCGAGGAAGCCC
ACCCACCCCACACACGACCACGGCAACCAAACCAGAACCCAGACCACCCTGGGCCACCAGCTCCCAGACT
CGGCCATCACCCCGCAGAAAGGAAAGGCCACAACCCGCGCACCCCAGCCCCGATCCGGCGGGGAGCCACC
CAACCCGAACCAGCACCCAAGAGCGATCCCCGAAGGACCCCCGAACCGCAAAGGACATCAGTATCCCACA
GCCTCTCCAAGTCCCCCGGTCTCCTCCTCTTCTCGAAGGGACCAAAAGATCAATCCACCACACCCGACGA
CACTCAACTCCCCACCCCTAAAGGAGACACCGGGAATCCCAGAATCAAGACTCATCCAATGTCCATCATG
GGTCTCAAGGTGAACGTCTCTGCCATATTCATGGCAGTACTGTTAACTCTCCAAACACCCACCGGTCAAA
TCCATTGGGGCAATCTCTCTAAGATAGGGGTGGTAGGAATAGGAAGTGCAAGCTACAAAGTTATGACTCG
TTCCAGCCATCAATCATTAGTCATAAAATTAATGCCCAATATAACTCTCCTCAATAACTGCACGAGGGTA
GAGATTGCAGAATACAGGAGACTACTGAGAACAGTTTTGGAACCAATTAGAGATGCACTTAATGCAGTGA
CCCAGAATATAAGACCGGTTCAGAGTGTAGCTTCAAGTAGGAGACACAAGAGATTTGCGGGAGTAGTCCT
GGCAGGTGCGGCCCTAGGCGTTGCCACAGCTGCTCAGATAACAGCCGGCATTGCACTTCACCAGTCCATG
CTGAACTCTCAAGCCATCGACAATCTGAGAGCGAGCCTGGAAACTACTAATCAGGCAATTGAGGCAATCA
GACAAGCAGGGCAGGAGATGATATTGGCTGTTCAGGGTGTCCAAGACTACATCAATAATGAGCTGATACC
GTCTATGAACCAACTATCTTGTGATTTAATCGGCCAGAAGCTCGGGCTCAAATTGCTCAGATACTATACA
GAAATCCTGTCATTATTTGGCCCCAGCTTACGGGACCCCATATCTGCGGAGATATCTATCCAGGCTTTGA
GCTATGCGCTTGGAGGAGACATCAATAAGGTGTTAGAAAAGCTCGGATACAGTGGAGGTGATTTACTGGG
CATCTTAGAGAGCAGAGGAATAAAGGCCCGGATAACTCACGTCGACACAGAGTCCTACTTCATTGTCCTC
AGTATAGCCTATCCGACGCTGTCCGAGATTAAGGGGGTGATTGTCCACCGGCTAGAGGGGGTCTCGTACA
ACATAGGCTCTCAAGAGTGGTATACCACTGTGCCCAAGTATGTTGCAACCCAAGGGTACCTTATCTCGAA
TTTTGATGAGTCATCGTGTACTTTCATGCCAGAGGGGACTGTGTGCAGCCAAAATGCCTTGTACCCGATG
AGTCCTCTGCTCCAAGAATGCCTCCGGGGGTCCACCAAGTCCTGTGCTCGTACACTCGTATCCGGGTCTT
TTGGGAACCGGTTCATTTTATCACAAGGGAACCTAATAGCCAATTGTGCATCAATCCTTTGCAAGTGTTA
CACAACAGGAACGATCATTAATCAAGACCCTGACAAGATCCTAACATACATTGCTGCCGATCACTGCCCG
GTAGTCGAGGTGAACGGCGTGACCATCCAAGTCGGGAGCAGGAGGTATCCAGACGCTGTGTACTTGCACA
GAATTGACCTCGGTCCTCCCATATCATTGGAGAGGTTGGACGTATGGACAAATCTGGGGAATGCAATTGC
TAAGTTGGAGGATGCCAAGGAATTGTTGGAGTCATCGGACCAGATATTGAGGAGTATGAAAGGTTTATCG
AGCACTAGCATAGTCTACATCCTGATTGCAGTGTGTCTTGGAGGGTTGATAGGGATCCCCGCTTTAATAT
GTTGCTGCAGGGGGCGTTGTAACAAAAAGGGAGAACAAGTTGGTATGTCAAGACCAGGCCTAAAGCCTGA
TCTTACGGGAACATCAAAATCCTATGTAAGGTCGCTCTGATCCTCTACAACTCTTGAAACACAAATGTCC
CACAAGTCTCCTCTTCGTCATCAAGCAACCACCGCACCCAGCATCAAGCCCACCTGAAATTATCTCCGGT
TTCCCTCTGGCCGAACAATATCGGTAGTTAATTAAAACTTAGGGTGCAAGATCATCCACAATGTCACCAC
AACGAGACCGGATAAATGCCTTCTACAAAGATAACCCCCATCCCAAGGGAAGTAGGATAGTCATTAACAG
AGAACATCTTATGATTGATAGACCTTATGTTTTGCTGGCTGTTCTGTTTGTCATGTTTCTGAGCTTGATC
GGGTTGCTAGCCATTGCAGGCATTAGACTTCATCGGGCAGCCATCTACACCGCAGAGATCCATAAAAGCC
TCAGCACCAATCTAGATGTAACTAACTCAATCGAGCATCAGGTCAAGGACGTGCTGACACCACTCTTCAA
AATCATCGGTGATGAAGTGGGCCTGAGGACACCTCAGAGATTCACTGACCTAGTGAAATTCATCTCTGAC
AAGATTAAATTCCTTAATCCGGATAGGGAGTACGACTTCAGAGATCTCACTTGGTGTATCAACCCGCCAG
AGAGAATCAAATTGGATTATGATCAATACTGTGCAGATGTGGCTGCTGAAGAGCTCATGAATGCATTGGT
GAACTCAACTCTACTGGAGACCAGAACAACCAATCAGTTCCTAGCTGTCTCAAAGGGAAACTGCTCAGGG
CCCACTACAATCAGAGGTCAATTCTCAAACATGTCGCTGTCCCTGTTAGACTTGTATTTAGGTCGAGGTT
ACAATGTGTCATCTATAGTCACTATGACATCCCAGGGAATGTATGGGGGAACTTACCTAGTGGAAAAGCC
TAATCTGAGCAGCAAAAGGTCAGAGTTGTCACAACTGAGCATGTACCGAGTGTTTGAAGTAGGTGTTATC
AGAAATCCGGGTTTGGGGGCTCCGGTGTTCCATATGACAAACTATCTTGAGCAACCAGTCAGTAATGATC
TCAGCAACTGTATGGTGGCTTTGGGGGAGCTCAAACTCGCAGCCCTTTGTCACGGGGAAGATTCTATCAC
AATTCCCTATCAGGGATCAGGGAAAGGTGTCAGCTTCCAGCTCGTCAAGCTAGGTGTCTGGAAATCCCCA
ACCGACATGCAATCCTGGGTCCCCTTATCAACGGATGATCCAGTGATAGACAGGCTTTACCTCTCATCTC
ACAGAGGTGTTATCGCTGACAACCAAGCAAAATGGGCTGTCCCGACAACACGAACAGATGACAAGTTGCG
AATGGAGACATGCTTCCAACAGGCGTGTAAGGGTAAAATCCAAGCACTCTGCGAGAATCCCGAGTGGGCA
CCATTGAAGGATAACAGGATTCCTTCATACGGGGTCTTGTCTGTTGATCTGAGTCTGACAGTTGAGCTTA
AAATCAAAATTGCTTCGGGATTCGGGCCATTGATCACACACGGTTCAGGGATGGACCTATACAAATCCAA
CCACAACAATGTGTATTGGCTGACTATCCCGCCAATGAAGAACCTAGCCTTAGGTGTAATCAACACATTG
GAGTGGATACCGAGATTCAAGGTTAGTCCCTACCTCTTCACTGTCCCAATTAAGGAAGCAGGCGGAGACT
GCCATGCCCCAACATACCTACCTGCGGAGGTGGATGGTGATGTCAAACTCAGTTCCAATCTGGTGATTCT
ACCTGGTCAAGATCTCCAATATGTTTTGGCAACCTACGATACTTCCAGGGTTGAACATGCTGTGGTTTAT
TACGTTTACAGCCCAAGCCGCTCATTTTCTTACTTTTATCCTTTTAGGTTGCCTATAAAGGGGGTCCCCA
TCGAATTACAAGTGGAATGCTTCACATGGGACCAAAAACTCTGGTGCCGTCACTTCTGTGTGCTTGCGGA
CTCAGAATCTGGTGGACATATCACTCACTCTGGGATGGTGGGCATGGGAGTCAGCTGCACAGTCACCCGG
GAAGATGGAACCAATCGCAGATAGGGCTGCTAGTGAACCAATCACATGATGTCACCCAGACATCAGGCAT
ACCCACTAGTGTGAAATAGACATCAGAATTAAGAAAAACGTAGGGTCCAAGTGGTTCCCCGTTATGGACT
CGCTATCTGTCAACCAGATCTTATACCCTGAAGTTCACCTAGATAGCCCGATAGTTACCAATAAGATAGT
AGCCATCCTGGAGTATGCTCGAGTCCCTCACGCTTACAGCCTGGAGGACCCTACACTGTGTCAGAACATC
AAGCACCGCCTAAAAAACGGATTTTCCAACCAAATGATTATAAACAATGTGGAAGTTGGGAATGTCATCA
AGTCCAAGCTTAGGAGTTATCCGGCCCACTCTCATATTCCATATCCAAATTGTAATCAGGATTTATTTAA
CATAGAAGACAAAGAGTCAACGAGGAAGATCCGTGAACTCCTCAAAAAGGGGAATTCGCTGTACTCCAAA
GTCAGTGATAAGGTTTTCCAATGCTTAAGGGACACTAACTCACGGCTTGGCCTAGGCTCCGAATTGAGGG
AGGACATCAAGGAGAAAGTTATTAACTTGGGAGTTTACATGCACAGCTCCCAGTGGTTTGAGCCCTTTCT
GTTTTGGTTTACAGTCAAGACTGAGATGAGGTCAGTGATTAAATCACAAACCCATACTTGCCATAGGAGG
AGACACACACCTGTATTCTTCACTGGTAGTTCAGTTGAGTTGCTAATCTCTCGTGACCTTGTTGCTATAA
TCAGTAAAGAGTCTCAACATGTATATTACCTGACATTTGAACTGGTTTTGATGTATTGTGATGTCATAGA
GGGGAGGTTAATGACAGAGACCGCTATGACTATTGATGCTAGGTATACAGAGCTTCTAGGAAGAGTCAGA
TACATGTGGAAACTGATAGATGGTTTCTTCCCTGCACTCGGGAATCCAACTTATCAAATTGTAGCCATGC
TGGAGCCTCTTTCACTTGCTTACCTGCAGCTGAGGGATATAACAGTAGAACTCAGAGGTGCTTTCCTTAA
CCACTGCTTTACTGAAATACATGATGTTCTTGACCAAAACGGGTTTTCTGATGAAGGTACTTATCATGAG
TTAATTGAAGCTCTAGATTACATTTTCATAACTGATGACATACATCTGACAGGGGAGATTTTCTCATTTT
TCAGAAGTTTCGGCCACCCCAGACTTGAAGCAGTAACGGCTGCTGAAAATGTTAGGAAATACATGAATCA
GCCTAAAGTCATTGTGTATGAGACTCTGATGAAAGGTCATGCCATATTTTGTGGAATCATAATCAACGGC
TATCGTGACAGGCACGGAGGCAGTTGGCCACCGCTGACCCTCCCCCTGCATGCTGCAGACACAATCCGGA
ATGCTCAAGCTTCAGGTGATGGGTTAACACATGAGCAGTGCGTTGATAACTGGAAATCTTTTGCTGGAGT
GAAATTTGGCTGCTTTATGCCTCTTAGCCTGGATAGTGATCTGACAATGTACCTAAAGGACAAGGCACTT
GCTGCTCTCCAAAGGGAATGGGATTCAGTTTACCCGAAAGAGTTCCTGCGTTACGACCCTCCCAAGGGAA
CCGGGTCACGGAGGCTTGTAGATGTTTTCCTTAATGATTCGAGCTTTGACCCATATGATGTGATAATGTA
TGTTGTAAGTGGAGCTTACCTCCATGACCCTGAGTTCAACCTGTCTTACAGCCTGAAAGAAAAGGAGATC
AAGGAAACAGGTAGACTTTTTGCTAAAATGACTTACAAAATGAGGGCATGCCAAGTGATTGCTGAAAATC
TAATCTCAAACGGGATTGGCAAATATTTTAAGGACAATGGGATGGCCAAGGATGAGCACGATTTGACTAA
GGCACTCCACACTCTAGCTGTCTCAGGAGTCCCCAAAGATCTCAAAGAAAGTCACAGGGGGGGGCCAGTC
TTAAAAACCTACTCCCGAAGCCCAGTCCACACAAGTACCAGGAACGTGAGAGCAGCAAAAGGGTTTATAG
GGTTCCCTCAAGTAATTCGGCAGGACCAAGACACTGATCATCCGGAGAATATGGAAGCTTACGAGACAGT
CAGTGCATTTATCACGACTGATCTCAAGAAGTACTGCCTTAATTGGAGATATGAGACCATCAGCTTGTTT
GCACAGAGGCTAAATGAGATTTACGGATTGCCCTCATTTTTCCAGTGGCTGCATAAGAGGCTTGAGACCT
CTGTCCTGTATGTAAGTGACCCTCATTGCCCCCCCGACCTTGACGCCCATATCCCGTTATATAAAGTCCC
CAATGATCAAATCTTCATTAAGTACCCTATGGGAGGTATAGAAGGGTATTGTCAGAAGCTGTGGACCATC
AGCACCATTCCCTATCTATACCTGGCTGCTTATGAGAGCGGAGTAAGGATTGCTTCGTTAGTGCAAGGGG
ACAATCAGACCATAGCCGTAACAAAAAGGGTACCCAGCACATGGCCCTACAACCTTAAGAAACGGGAAGC
TGCTAGAGTAACTAGAGATTACTTTGTAATTCTTAGGCAAAGGCTACATGATATTGGCCATCACCTCAAG
GCAAATGAGACAATTGTTTCATCACATTTTTTTGTCTATTCAAAAGGAATATATTATGATGGGCTACTTG
TGTCCCAATCACTCAAGAGCATCGCAAGATGTGTATTCTGGTCAGAGACTATAGTTGATGAAACAAGGGC
AGCATGCAGTAATATTGCTACAACAATGGCTAAAAGCATCGAGAGAGGTTATGACCGTTACCTTGCATAT
TCCCTGAACGTCCTAAAAGTGATACAGCAAATTCTGATCTCTCTTGGCTTCACAATCAATTCAACCATGA
CCCGGGATGTAGTCATACCCCTCCTCACAAACAACGACCTCTTAATAAGGATGGCACTGTTGCCCGCTCC
TATTGGGGGGATGAATTATCTGAATATGAGCAGGCTGTTTGTCAGAAACATCGGTGATCCAGTAACATCA
TCAATTGCTGATCTCAAGAGAATGATTCTCGCCTCACTAATGCCTGAAGAGACCCTCCATCAGGTAATGA
CACAACAACCGGGGGACTCTTCATTCCTAGACTGGGCTAGCGACCCTTACTCAGCAAATCTTGTATGTGT
CCAGAGCATCACTAGACTCCTCAAGAACATAACTGCAAGGTTTGTCCTGATCCATAGTCCAAACCCAATG
TTAAAAGGATTATTCCATGATGACAGTAAAGAAGAGGACGAGGGACTGGCGGCATTCCTCATGGACAGGC
ATATTATAGTACCTAGGGCAGCTCATGAAATCCTGGATCATAGTGTCACAGGGGCAAGAGAGTCTATTGC
AGGCATGCTGGATACCACAAAAGGCTTGATTCGAGCCAGCATGAGGAAGGGGGGTTTAACCTCTCGAGTG
ATAACCAGATTGTCCAATTATGACTATGAACAATTCAGAGCAGGGATGGTGCTATTGACAGGAAGAAAGA
GAAATGTCCTCATTGACAAAGAGTCATGTTCAGTGCAGCTGGCGAGAGCTCTAAGAAGCCATATGTGGGC
GAGGCTAGCTCGAGGACGGCCTATTTACGGCCTTGAGGTCCCTGATGTACTAGAATCTATGCGAGGCCAC
CTTATTCGGCGTCATGAGACATGTGTCATCTGCGAGTGTGGATCAGTCAACTACGGATGGTTTTTTGTCC
CCTCGGGTTGCCAACTGGATGATATTGACAAGGAAACATCATCCTTGAGAGTCCCATATATTGGTTCTAC
CACTGATGAGAGAACAGACATGAAGCTTGCCTTCGTAAGAGCCCCAAGTCGATCCTTGCGATCTGCTGTT
AGAATAGCAACAGTGTACTCATGGGCTTACGGTGATGATGATAGCTCTTGGAACGAAGCCTGGTTGTTGG
CTAGGCAAAGGGCCAATGTGAGCCTGGAGGAGCTAAGGGTGATCACTCCCATCTCAACTTCGACTAATTT
AGCGCATAGGTTGAGGGATCGTAGCACTCAAGTGAAATACTCAGGTACATCCCTTGTCCGAGTGGCGAGG
TATACCACAATCTCCAACGACAATCTCTCATTTGTCATATCAGATAAGAAGGTTGATACTAACTTTATAT
ACCAACAAGGAATGCTTCTAGGGTTGGGTGTTTTAGAAACATTGTTTCGACTCGAGAAAGATACCGGATC
ATCTAACACGGTATTACATCTTCACGTCGAAACAGATTGTTGCGTGATCCCGATGATAGATCATCCCAGG
ATACCCAGCTCCCGCAAGCTAGAGCTGAGGGCAGAGCTATGTACCAACCCATTGATATATGATAATGCAC
CTTTAATTGACAGAGATGCAACAAGGCTATACACCCAGAGCCATAGGAGGCACCTTGTGGAATTTGTTAC
ATGGTCCACACCCCAACTATATCACATTTTAGCTAAGTCCACAGCACTATCTATGATTGACCTGGTAACA
AAATTTGAGAAGGACCATATGAATGAAATTTCAGCTCTCATAGGGGATGACGATATCAATAGTTTCATAA
CTGAGTTTCTGCTCATAGAGCCAAGATTATTCACTATCTACTTGGGCCAGTGTGCGGCCATCAATTGGGC
ATTTGATGTACATTATCATAGACCATCAGGGAAATATCAGATGGGTGAGCTGTTGTCATCGTTCCTTTCT
AGAATGAGCAAAGGAGTGTTTAAGGTGCTTGTCAATGCTCTAAGCCACCCAAAGATCTACAAGAAATTCT
GGCATTGTGGTATTATAGAGCCTATCCATGGTCCTTCACTTGATGCTCAAAACTTGCACACAACTGTGTG
CAACATGGTTTACACATGCTATATGACCTACCTCGACCTGTTGTTGAATGAAGAGTTAGAAGAGTTCACA
TTTCTCTTGTGTGAAAGCGACGAGGATGTAGTACCGGACAGATTCGACAACATCCAGGCAAAACACTTAT
GTGTTCTGGCAGATTTGTACTGTCAACCAGGGACCTGCCCACCAATTCAAGGTCTAAGACCGGTAGAGAA
ATGTGCAGTTCTAACCGACCATATCAAGGCAGAGGCTATGTTATCTCCAGCAGGATCTTCGTGGAACATA
AATCCAATTATTGTAGACCATTACTCATGCTCCCTGACTTATCTCCGGCGAGGATCGATCAAACAGATAA
GATTGAGAGTTGATCCAGGATTCATTTTCGACGCCCTCGCTGAGGTAAATGTCAGTCAGCCAAAGATCGG
CAGCAACAACATCTCAAATATGAGCATCAAGGCTTTCAGACCCCCACACGATGATGTTGCAAAATTGCTC
AAAGATATCAACACAAGCAAGCACAATCTTCCCATTTCAGGGGGCAATCTCGCCAATTATGAAATCCATG
CTTTCCGCAGAATCGGGTTGAACTCATCTGCTTGCTACAAAGCTGTTGAGATATCAACATTAATTAGGAG
ATGCCTTGAGCCAGGGGAGGACGGCTTGTTCTTGGGTGAGGGATCGGGTTCTATGTTGATCACTTATAAG
GAGATACTTAAACTAAGCAAGTGCTTCTATAATAGTGGGGTTTCCGCCAATTCTAGATCTGGTCAAAGGG
AATTAGCACCCTATCCCTCCGAAGTTGGCCTTGTCGAACACAGAATGGGAGTAGGTAATATTGTCAAAGT
GCTCTTTAACGGGAGGCCCGAAGTCACGTGGGTAGGCAGTGTAGATTGCTTCAATTTCATAGTTAGTAAT
ATCCCTACCTCTAGTGTGGGGTTTATCCATTCAGATATAGAGACCTTGCCTGACAAAGATACTATAGAGA
AGCTAGAGGAATTGGCAGCCATCTTATCGATGGCTCTGCTCCTGGGCAAAATAGGATCAATACTGGTGAT
TAAGCTTATGCCTTTCAGCGGGGATTTTGTTCAGGGATTTATAAGTTATGTAGGGTCTCATTATAGAGAA
GTGAACCTTGTATACCCTAGATACAGCAACTTCATATCTACTGAATCTTATTTGGTTATGACAGATCTCA
AGGCTAACCGGCTAATGAATCCTGAAAAGATTAAGCAGCAGATAATTGAATCATCTGTGAGGACTTCACC
TGGACTTATAGGTCACATCCTATCCATTAAGCAACTAAGCTGCATACAAGCAATTGTGGGAGACGCAGTT
AGTAGAGGTGATATCAATCCTACTCTGAAAAAACTTACACCTATAGAGCAGGTGCTGATCAATTGCGGGT
TGGCAATTAACGGACCTAAGCTGTGCAAAGAATTGATCCACCATGATGTTGCCTCAGGGCAAGATGGATT
GCTTAATTCTATACTCATCCTCTACAGGGAGTTGGCAAGATTCAAAGACAACCAAAGAAGTCAACAAGGG
ATGTTCCACGCTTACCCCGTATTGGTAAGTAGCAGGCAACGAGAACTTATATCTAGGATCACCCGCAAAT
TTTGGGGGCACATTCTTCTTTACTCCGGGAACAGAAAGTTGATAAATAAGTTTATCCAGAATCTCAAGTC
CGGCTATCTGATACTAGACTTACACCAGAATATCTTCGTTAAGAATCTATCCAAGTCAGAGAAACAGATT
ATTATGACGGGGGGTTTGAAACGTGAGTGGGTTTTTAAGGTAACAGTCAAGGAGACCAAAGAATGGTATA
AGTTAGTCGGATACAGTGCCCTGATTAAGGACTAATTGGTTGAACTCCGGAACCCTAATCCTGCCCTAGG
TGGTTAGGCATTATTTGCAATATATTAAAGAAAACTTTGAAAATACGAAGTTTCTATTCCCAGCTTTGTC
TGGTGGCCGGCATGGTCCCAGCCTCCTCGCTGGCGCTGGCTGGGCAACATTCCGAGGGGACCGTCCCCTC
GGTAATGGCGAATGGGACGCGGCCGATCCGGCTGCTAACAAAGCCCGAAAGGAAGCTGAGTTGGCTGCTG
CCACCGCTGAGCAATAACTAGCATAACCCCTTGGGGCCTCTAAACGGGTCTTGAGGGGTTTTTTGCTGAA
AGGAGGAACTATATCCGGATGCGGCCGCAGGTACCCAGCTTTTGTTCCCTTTAGTGAGGGTTAATTTCGA
GCTTGGCGTAATCATGGTCATAGCTGTTTCCTGTGTGAAATTGTTATCCGCTCACAATTCCACACAACAT
ACGAGCCGGAAGCATAAAGTGTAAAGCCTGGGGTGCCTAATGAGTGAGCTAACTCACATTAATTGCGTTG
CGCTCACTGCCCGCTTTCCAGTCGGGAAACCTGTCGTGCCAGCTGCATTAATGAATCGGCCAACGCGCGG
GGAGAGGCGGTTTGCGTATTGGGCGCTCTTCCGCTTCCTCGCTCACTGACTCGCTGCGCTCGGTCGTTCG
GCTGCGGCGAGCGGTATCAGCTCACTCAAAGGCGGTAATACGGTTATCCACAGAATCAGGGGATAACGCA
GGAAAGAACATGTGAGCAAAAGGCCAGCAAAAGGCCAGGAACCGTAAAAAGGCCGCGTTGCTGGCGTTTT
TCCATAGGCTCCGCCCCCCTGACGAGCATCACAAAAATCGACGCTCAAGTCAGAGGTGGCGAAACCCGAC
AGGACTATAAAGATACCAGGCGTTTCCCCCTGGAAGCTCCCTCGTGCGCTCTCCTGTTCCGACCCTGCCG
CTTACCGGATACCTGTCCGCCTTTCTCCCTTCGGGAAGCGTGGCGCTTTCTCATAGCTCACGCTGTAGGT
ATCTCAGTTCGGTGTAGGTCGTTCGCTCCAAGCTGGGCTGTGTGCACGAACCCCCCGTTCAGCCCGACCG
CTGCGCCTTATCCGGTAACTATCGTCTTGAGTCCAACCCGGTAAGACACGACTTATCGCCACTGGCAGCA
GCCACTGGTAACAGGATTAGCAGAGCGAGGTATGTAGGCGGTGCTACAGAGTTCTTGAAGTGGTGGCCTA
ACTACGGCTACACTAGAAGGACAGTATTTGGTATCTGCGCTCTGCTGAAGCCAGTTACCTTCGGAAAAAG
AGTTGGTAGCTCTTGATCCGGCAAACAAACCACCGCTGGTAGCGGTGGTTTTTTTGTTTGCAAGCAGCAG
ATTACGCGCAGAAAAAAAGGATCTCAAGAAGATCCTTTGATCTTTTCTACGGGGTCTGACGCTCAGTGGA
ACGAAAACTCACGTTAAGGGATTTTGGTCATGAGATTATCAAAAAGGATCTTCACCTAGATCCTTTTAAA
TTAAAAATGAAGTTTTAAATCAATCTAAAGTATATATGAGTAAACTTGGTCTGACAGTTACCAATGCTTA
ATCAGTGAGGCACCTATCTCAGCGATCTGTCTATTTCGTTCATCCATAGTTGCCTGACTCCCCGTCGTGT
AGATAACTACGATACGGGAGGGCTTACCATCTGGCCCCAGTGCTGCAATGATACCGCGAGACCCACGCTC
ACCGGCTCCAGATTTATCAGCAATAAACCAGCCAGCCGGAAGGGCCGAGCGCAGAAGTGGTCCTGCAACT
TTATCCGCCTCCATCCAGTCTATTAATTGTTGCCGGGAAGCTAGAGTAAGTAGTTCGCCAGTTAATAGTT
TGCGCAACGTTGTTGCCATTGCTACAGGCATCGTGGTGTCACGCTCGTCGTTTGGTATGGCTTCATTCAG
CTCCGGTTCCCAACGATCAAGGCGAGTTACATGATCCCCCATGTTGTGCAAAAAAGCGGTTAGCTCCTTC
GGTCCTCCGATCGTTGTCAGAAGTAAGTTGGCCGCAGTGTTATCACTCATGGTTATGGCAGCACTGCATA
ATTCTCTTACTGTCATGCCATCCGTAAGATGCTTTTCTGTGACTGGTGAGTACTCAACCAAGTCATTCTG
AGAATAGTGTATGCGGCGACCGAGTTGCTCTTGCCCGGCGTCAATACGGGATAATACCGCGCCACATAGC
AGAACTTTAAAAGTGCTCATCATTGGAAAACGTTCTTCGGGGCGAAAACTCTCAAGGATCTTACCGCTGT
TGAGATCCAGTTCGATGTAACCCACTCGTGCACCCAACTGATCTTCAGCATCTTTTACTTTCACCAGCGT
TTCTGGGTGAGCAAAAACAGGAAGGCAAAATGCCGCAAAAAAGGGAATAAGGGCGACACGGAAATGTTGA
ATACTCATACTCTTCCTTTTTCAATATTATTGAAGCATTTATCAGGGTTATTGTCTCATGAGCGGATACA
TATTTGAATGTATTTAGAAAAATAAACAAATAGGGGTTCCGCGCACATTTCCCCGAAAAGTGCCACCTAA
ATTGTAAGCGTTAATATTTTGTTAAAATTCGCGTTAAATTTTTGTTAAATCAGCTCATTTTTTAACCAAT
AGGCCGAAATCGGCAAAATCCCTTATAAATCAAAAGAATAGACCGAGATAGGGT
[37 nt withheld, positions 20355-20391]
AAAGAACGTGGACTCCAACGTCAAAGG
[49 nt withheld, positions 20419-20467]
T
[91 nt withheld, positions 20469-20559]
CATTTAGGCCA
[80 nt withheld, positions 20571-20650]
CCCATTCGCCATTCAGGCTGCGCAACTGTTGGGAAGGGCGATCGGTGCGGGCCTCTTCGCTATTACGCCA
GCTGGCGAAAGGGGGATGTGCTGCAAGGCGATTAAGTTGGGTAACGCCAGGGTTTTCCCAGTCACGACGT
TGTAAAACGACGGCCAGTGAATTGTAATACGACTCACTATA
