>Addgene plasmid #58799 | p(+)MV-NSE-FlagrP-3g_haP-F497A-3p | addgene partial sequence | sequence record 92743 | M13pUC-Fwd 5'-CCCAGTCACGACGTTGTAAAACG-3'
AACAAAGTTGGGTAAGGATAGTTCAATCAATGATCATCTTCTAGTGCACTTAGGATTCAAGATCCTATTA
TCAGGGACAAGAGCAGGATTAGGGATATCCGAGATGGCCACACTTTTAAGGAGCTTAGCATTGTTCAAAA
GAAACAAGGACAAACCACCCATTACATCAGGATCCGGTGGAGCCATCAGAGGAATCAAACACATTATTAT
AGTACCAATCCCTGGAGATTCCTCAATTACCACTCGATCCAGACTTCTGGACCGGTTGGTCAGGTTAATT
GGAAACCCGGATGTGAGCGGGCCCAAACTAACAGGGGCACTAATAGGTATATTATCCTTATTTGTGGAGT
CTCCAGGTCAATTGATTCAGAGGATCACCGATGACCCTGACGTTAGCATAAGGCTGTTAGAGGTTGTCCA
GAGTGACCAGTCACAATCTGGCCTTACCTTCGCATCAAGAGGTACCAACATGGAGGATGAGGCGGACCAA
TACTTTTCACATGATGATCCAATTAGTAGTGATCAATCCAGGTTCGGATGGTTCGAGAACAAGGAAATCT
CAGATATTGAAGTGCAAGACCCTGAGGGATTCAACATGATTCTGGGTACCATCCTAGCCCAAATTTGGGT
CTTGCTCGCAAAGGCGGTTACGGCCCCAGACACGGCAGCTGATTCGGAGCTAAGAAGGTGGATAAAGTAC
ACCCAACAAAGAAGGGTAGTTGGTGAATTTAGATTGGAGAGAAAATGGTTGGATGTGGTGAGGAACAGGA
TTGCCGAGGACCTCTCCTTACGCCGATTCATGGTCGCTCTAATCCTGGATATCAAGAGAACACCCGGAAA
CAAACCCAGGATTGCTGAAATG
