>Addgene plasmid #58799 | p(+)MV-NSE-FlagrP-3g_haP-F497A-3p | addgene partial sequence | sequence record 92763 | M13pUC-Rev 5'-AGCGGATAACAATTTCACACAGG-3'
ATTAACCCTCACTAAAGGGAACAAAAGCTGGTACCTGCGGCCGCATCCGGATATAGTTCCTCCTTTCAGC
AAAAAACCCCTCAAGACCCGTTTAGAGGCCCCAAGGGGTTATGCTAGTTATTGCCCAGCCAGCGCCAGCA
GCCAACTCAGCTTCCTTTCGGGCTTTGTTAGCAGCCGGATCGGCCGCGTCCCATTCGCCATTACCGAGGG
GACGGTCCCCTCGGAATGTTGCCCAGCCAGCGCCAGCGAGGAGGCTGGGACCATGCCGGCCACCAGACAA
AGCTGGGAATAGAAACTTCGTATTTTCAAAGTTTTCTTTAATATATTGCAAATAATGCCTAACCACCTAG
GGCAGGATTAGGGTTCCGGAGTTCAACCAATTAGTCCTTAATCAGGGCACTGTATCCGACTAACTTATAC
CATTCTTTGGTCTCCTTGACTGTTACCTTAAAAACCCACTCACGTTTCAAACCCCCCGTCATAATAATCT
GTTTCTCTGACTTGGATAGATTCTTAACGAAGATATTCTGGTGTAAGTCTAGTATCAGATAGCCGGACTT
GAGATTCTGGATAAACTTATTTATCAACTTTCTGTTCCCGGAGTAAAGAAGAATGTGCCCCCAAAATTTG
CGGGTGATCCTAGATATAAGTTCTCGTTGCCTGCTACTTACCAATACGGGGTAAGCGTGGAACATCCCTT
GTTGACTTCTTTGGTTGTCTTTGAATCTTGCCAACTCCCTGTAGA
