>Addgene plasmid #58799 | p(+)MV-NSE-FlagrP-3g_haP-F497A-3p | addgene partial sequence | sequence record 92784 | MeaslesGenome-R1 5'-cttgggaggcaatcactttg-3'
AGGACGTCATGGTACGCTAGTTGGGTATGATGCTTGAGAGGTGTCCCGACTGATGATGCTTGAGAGGTGT
CCGCATGGATGATGCTTGAGAGGTGTCCGGTTGGCAGGTAAGTTGAGCTGTANCTACTTCATTATTATCT
TCATCAGCATCTGGTGGGCCTTGGCAAGATCATTGGCTCCTTTGATATCATCAAGGAGAGTCATCAGGTA
ACGCTTCCGATCCTCCTCTAGCCGGCTGGATTTTATAATGGAGCGGATTACACTGCGTGATGCAGGGCCG
GTGTCAGGAACAAACCCGACGGCTGAGCTCATCTTTTTCCCGATCGGCTTTAGCTGAAATTCCTTCAGCA
GCTGTCCTCTGGAACTGGTCCGTCCATTTGTCATTCCTTGGAGTTGTCGCGAGGCAACGGGTTTCTTGAG
AACTTCGGCCAGTGCTCGGCCTGAATCTCTGCCTATGATGGGTTTCAAGTCGGGATTGATTTCNACATCT
GCAGTGGGGTCGTTGGGATCCTTCCCAAGTCCAGGAATGGCGATCATGATGCTTGAGAGGTGTCCTTCCA
GGGTGGATATGCTGATATTTTGCCTGTTGATCTGCTTCTTAATTGACTCAACTTCTCCCTTCAATAACAG
CA
