>Addgene plasmid #58799 | p(+)MV-NSE-FlagrP-3g_haP-F497A-3p | addgene partial sequence | sequence record 92785 | MeaslesGenome-F1 5'-CGGAAGAACAAGGCTCAGAC-3'
AATCTTCTAGACTAGGTGCGAGAGGCCGAGGACCAGAACAACATCCGCCTACCCTCCATCATTGTTATAA
AAAACTTAGGAACCAGGTCCACACAGCCGCCAGCCCATCAACCATCCACTCCCACGATTGGAGCAGATGG
ATTATAAGGATGACGATGACAAAGCAGAAGAGCAGGCACGCCATGTCAAAAACGGACTGGAATGCATCCG
GGCTCTCAAGGCCGAGCCCATCGGCTCACTGGCCATCGAGGAAGCTATGGCAGCATGGTCAGAAATATCA
GACAACCCAGGACAGGAGCGAGCCACCTGCAGGGAAGAGAAGGCAGGCAGTTCGGGTCTCAGCAAACCAT
GCCTCTCAGCAATTGGATCAACTGAAGGCGGTGCACCTCGCATCCGCGGTCAGGGACCTGGAGAGAGCGA
TGACGACGCTGAAACTTTGGGAATCCCCCCAAGAAATCTCCAGGCATCAAGCACTGGGCTACAGTGTCAT
TATGTTTATGATCACAGCGGTGAAGCGGTTAAGGGAATCCAAGATGCTGACTCTATCATGGTTCAATCAG
GCCTTGATGGTGATAGCACCCTCTCAGGAGGAGACAATGAATCTGAAAACAGCGATGTGGATATTGGCGA
ACCTGATACCGAGGGATATGCTATCACTGACCGGGGATCTGCTCCCATCTCTATGGGGTTCAGGGCTTCT
GATGTTGAAACTGCAGAAGGAGGGGAGATCCACNAGCTCCTGAGACTCCAATCCAGAGGCAACAACTTTC
CGAAGCTTG
